>Addgene plasmid #33112 | γA3/α1-GFP | addgene partial sequence | sequence record 39902 | EGFP-N 5'-CGTCGCCGTCCAGCTCGACCAG-3'
GCTCCTCGCCCTTGCTCACCATGGTGGCGACCGGTCCCTGGTCACTGTTGTCCGTCGTGCTGTTCCCTTT
CTCTTTTTTCTCCTGGGTCTTGTTACCCTTCTTCTTTTTCTTCTTTTTCTTGGTCTCCTCCTTTTTGCCG
AAGGTTATAAAATCGCTTTTGTCAATTTGGTTGTTAGCAGGCTCCTGCCGGATGGAGATGATTGCAGGAG
ATCCTGGGATAATGAATTTGTCTGGCAACTCACCGGGACCGGACTGTTTGGGGTTGCCTGGTCCGTATTT
AAAGGTCCAGCTGTTGCTGTTGACACCGGCGCCCACCGGAGGGGACACCTCTCCTGCCTCAGGTTCTGGT
GTTGCACTGGATACTGTTGGCCACTGCTGATCAGGCCCTCCTGGACCAGCCCGTAGAATGCCAGCCTCCT
CCAGGTGCACAGAGCTGTGCATGCCTGCTCTTAGCGAGGCAGAGTAGCGCCAGTCAGGGTTGGGCTGCCG
GGGATTACCAGAAAGATCTGAATTTACTTCTGCGTGGTCACTTCTTTCCGCTATGTTCAAACCTGGGGCT
AAACCCGGGCTGAAGGCCATGAGGTCGGTCTTAGGTGGACCCTCTCCAGAGCACACCTTCTGTCGCCTCT
GCTGCGAGTATGAATCTAGACCCACAAAGTGAGAGGCTGGTATGCCAGCCAATCCATTTCCTGAAGCCTG
TAGGCGTGATGAGTACCAACGTCGAAGCCTAAGGGCCAGCAGCACAATGACAAAGGCCAGGAAGATGCAG
GAGACCACAGCCACTGCCACCACCAGGTAGAGTGTCAGGTCTGAATTTTGGGGGTTAGCAGGGGTATGGA
TGCTTTCCAGGTCCC
