>Addgene plasmid #33112 | γA3/α1-GFP | addgene partial sequence | sequence record 41128 | CMV-F 5'-CGCAAATGGGCGGTAGGCGTG-3'
AGCAGAGCTGGTTTAGTGACCGTCAGATCCGCTAGCGCTACCGGACTCAGATCTCGAGCTCAAGCTTCGA
ATTCTGCAGTCGACGGTACCGCGGGCCCAGACAGAAGTGGCCTCACCACATCATCGGGCAACTCGGTGGT
GTGTGAATTAAGTCCATGAAAGATTTAACTACTTGAGGGGGTAAGGCTTTAATCCATCGTGGGAATCAGA
GGGGAGGAAAAAAACAGAAAAGGAAATGATCCGTCTGGGACAAGGAACCGCAGGAGCTTTGTTGTGCGCG
CTCCTGGGAACGCTGTGCGCGGCTGGTTTCAGGCAGATCCGCTACTCGGTGCCGGAGGAACTGGACAAAG
GCTCCTTCGTGGGCAACATCTCCAAGGACCTAGGGCTGGAGCCCCGAGAGCTGGCGGAGCGCGGGGTCCG
CATCATCTCCAGAGGTAAATCTCAGCTTTTCTCTCTGGACCCGCGAAGCGGCAGCTTGGTCACCAGGGGC
AGGATAGACCGGGAAGAGCTGTGTGCTCAGAGCGCGCCCTGTCTCGTCAGCTTTAACATCCTTGTGGAGG
ATAAGCTGAAAATATTTGAGGTAGAAGTTGACATTAGCGATATTAATGATAATGCTCCTAGTTTTCCAAC
GGAGGAATTGGAAATAAAAATTGGTGAACTAACAGTTCCTGGAACCCGATTCCCACTTAAAACTGCATTT
GACCCGGATGTGGGCATGAACGCCCTGCAGAACTATAAGCTCAATTCCAATGACTATTTCTCCTTGGCTG
TGAACAGCGTCATCGATGACGCCAAGTACCCAGAGCTAGTGCTGGAGCGAGCCCTGGATCGTGAGAAAAA
GGCAGTCCATCAGCTTGATCTCATTGCCTCTGAT
