[The description below was written by a language model from this plasmid's Addgene catalogue record.]
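Description:
γA3/α1-GFP is a mammalian expression plasmid built on the Clontech pEGFP-N1 backbone (about 4.7 kb without insert). It is maintained in E. coli as a high-copy plasmid under kanamycin selection. No feature table accompanies the record, so other backbone elements, such as the replication origin or any mammalian selection cassette, are not individually documented here. The restriction sites used for cloning and the insert size are also not recorded.

The insert is a chimeric mouse protocadherin. It is based on Pcdh-γA3 (Pcdhga3), but its cytoplasmic domain has been replaced with the cytoplasmic domain of Pcdh-α1. Expression is driven by the CMV promoter, a strong constitutive promoter in most mammalian cell lines. The coding sequence is joined in frame to the backbone's EGFP, which places the fluorescent tag at the C terminus, after the swapped intracellular domain. The resulting protein should therefore keep the non-cytoplasmic portions of γA3 while carrying an α-protocadherin intracellular tail, and it can be followed directly by green fluorescence.

The associated publication concerns a variable segment of the cytoplasmic domain that is required for γ-protocadherin trafficking and tubulation in the endosome/lysosome pathway. In that context, this domain-swap construct is suited to testing whether the γ-specific cytoplasmic region determines the protein's intracellular localisation and membrane behaviour. This would be done by comparing the distribution of the chimera with that of GFP-tagged wild-type γA3 in transfected cells by fluorescence microscopy.
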