Addgene plasmid #33112: γA3/α1-GFP
Depositing lab: Greg Phillips. Depositing organization: Icahn School of Medicine at Mount Sinai. Publication: A variable cytoplasmic domain segment is necessary for gamma-protocadherin trafficking and tubulation in the endosome/lysosome pathway. O'Leary R, Reilly J, Hanson HH, Kang S, Lou N, Phillips GR. Mol Biol Cell. 2011 Sep 14. 10.1091/mbc.E11-04-0283 PubMed 21917590.
Backbone
  Vector backbone: pEGFP-N1
  Backbone manufacturer: Clontech
  Backbone size w/o insert (bp): 4700
  Vector type: Mammalian Expression
Growth in bacteria
  Bacterial resistance: Kanamycin, 50 μg/mL
  Growth temperature: 37°C
  Growth strain: DH5alpha
  Copy number: High Copy
Gene/Insert
  Gene/Insert name: Pcdh-γa3 (alt name: Protocadherin γA3)
  Species: M. musculus (mouse)
  Mutation: Cytoplaspic domain has been replaced with the cytoplasmic domain of Pcdh−α1
  Entrez Gene: Pcdhga3
  Promoter: CMV
  Tag / fusion protein: EGFP (C terminal on backbone)
  Cloning method: Restriction Enzyme; 5′ cloning site None (unknown if destroyed); 3′ cloning site None (unknown if destroyed)
  Sequencing primers: 5′ CMV-Fwd; 3′ EGFP-N
Terms and licenses: Academic/Nonprofit Terms; Industry Terms: Not Available to Industry
How to cite: γA3/α1-GFP was a gift from Greg Phillips (Addgene plasmid # 33112 ; http://n2t.net/addgene:33112 ; RRID:Addgene_33112)
